Addgene plasmid #117256: pCS2(+)XBMP7
Purpose: mRNA synthesis
Depositing lab: Gerald Thomsen. Depositing organization: Stony Brook University. Publication: Ventral mesoderm induction and patterning by bone morphogenetic protein heterodimers in Xenopus embryos. Nishimatsu S, Thomsen GH. Mech Dev. 1998 Jun;74(1-2):75-88. S0925477398000707 PubMed 9651485.
Backbone
  Vector backbone: pCS2+
  Vector type: Xenopus expression
Growth in bacteria
  Bacterial resistance: Ampicillin, 100 μg/mL
  Growth temperature: 37°C
  Growth strain: DH5alpha
  Copy number: High Copy
Gene/Insert
  Gene/Insert name: BMP7
  Species: X. laevis (frog)
  Entrez Gene: bmp7.2.S (a.k.a. XELAEV_18020685mg, BMP7)
  Cloning method: Restriction Enzyme; 5′ cloning site Unknown (unknown if destroyed); 3′ cloning site Unknown (unknown if destroyed)
Terms and licenses: Academic/Nonprofit Terms; Industry Terms: Not Available to Industry
How to cite: pCS2(+)XBMP7 was a gift from Gerald Thomsen (Addgene plasmid # 117256 ; http://n2t.net/addgene:117256 ; RRID:Addgene_117256)
