[The description below was written by a language model from this plasmid's Addgene catalogue record and pLannotate feature annotations shown in this document.]
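Description:
pCS2(+)XBMP7 is a Xenopus expression plasmid built on the pCS2+ backbone and carrying the Xenopus laevis BMP7 coding sequence (gene bmp7.2.S). Its stated purpose is mRNA synthesis. It is maintained in E. coli as a high-copy plasmid through a ColE1/pUC-type origin and selected with ampicillin via the β-lactamase gene. An f1 phage origin is also present, along with remnants of lac-derived sequences (lac promoter and operator, CAP site, and lacI and lacZα fragments) that belong to the backbone rather than the payload.

The annotated 5.6 kb sequence shows the typical pCS2+ layout. The simian cytomegalovirus IE94 enhancer/promoter runs up to the end of the linear record and, in the circular plasmid, leads directly into an SP6 phage promoter. This is followed by the full BMP7 open reading frame and then an SV40 polyadenylation signal. SP6 polymerase can therefore be used to transcribe sense BMP7 mRNA in vitro, and such mRNA is typically microinjected into frog embryos. The CMV IE94 promoter and SV40 poly(A) also allow expression directly from the DNA in vertebrate cells or embryos. Downstream of the insert, a T7 promoter fragment and a T3 promoter face the opposite direction and could in principle drive antisense transcription.

BMP7 is a TGF-β superfamily ligand that signals through type I and type II receptors to activate SMAD1/5/8. The associated publication concerns ventral mesoderm induction and patterning by BMP heterodimers in Xenopus embryos. No epitope tag or reporter is annotated, and the restriction sites used for cloning are not recorded.
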