Features (pLannotate 1.2.2; 15 found; start..end, strand, type, name):
     35..53      +  promoter       SP6 promoter: promoter for bacteriophage SP6 RNA polymerase
    199..1476    +  CDS            bmp7: BMP7_XENLA - Experimental evidence at protein level: Swiss-Prot protein existence level 1. Growth factor of the TGF-beta superfamily that plays important role in various biological processes, including embryogenesis, hematopoiesis, neurogenesis and skeletal morphogenesis. Initiates the canonical BMP signaling cascade by associating with type I receptor ACVR1 and type II receptor ACVR2A. Once all three components are bound together in a complex at the cell surface, ACVR2A phosphorylates and activates ACVR1. In turn, ACVR1 propagates signal by phosphorylating SMAD1/5/8 that travel to the nucleus
   1646..1663    -  promoter       T7 promoter (fragment): promoter for bacteriophage T7 RNA polymerase
   1668..1802    -  polyA_signal   SV40 poly(A) signal: SV40 polyadenylation signal
   1915..1933    -  promoter       T3 promoter: promoter for bacteriophage T3 RNA polymerase
   1978..1994    -  protein_bind   lac operator: The lac repressor binds to the lac operator to inhibit transcription in E. coli. This inhibition can be relieved by adding lactose or isopropyl-β-D-thiogalactopyranoside (IPTG). lac repressor encoded by lacI
   2002..2032    -  promoter       lac promoter: promoter for the E. coli lac operon
   2047..2068    -  protein_bind   CAP binding site: CAP binding activates transcription in the presence of cAMP. E. coli catabolite activator protein
   2081..2173    -  CDS            lacI (fragment): lac repressor; lacI; The lac repressor binds to the lac operator to inhibit transcription in E. coli. This inhibition can be relieved by adding lactose or isopropyl-β-D-thiogalactopyranoside (IPTG).
   2356..2944    -  rep_origin     ori: high-copy-number ColE1/pMB1/pBR322/pUC origin of replication
   3115..3975    -  CDS            AmpR: β-lactamase; bla; confers resistance to ampicillin, carbenicillin, and related antibiotics
   3976..4080    -  promoter       AmpR promoter: bla
   4133..4561    -  rep_origin     f1 ori (sequence partly withheld): f1 bacteriophage origin of replication; arrow indicates direction of (+) strand synthesis
   4566..4632    -  CDS            lacZα (fragment): LacZα fragment of β-galactosidase; lacZ fragment
   4639..5616    +  promoter       CMV IE94 promoter: enhancer/promoter region of simian cytomegalovirus major immediate early transcription unit IE94
>Addgene plasmid #117256 | pCS2(+)XBMP7 | addgene full sequence | sequence record 248972 | Addgene NGS Result
CGCCATTCTGCCTGGGGACGTCGGAGCAAGCTTGATTTAGGTGACACTATAGAATACAAGCTACTTGTTC
TTTTTGCAGGATCCCATCGATTCGAATTCAAGGCCTCTCGAGGAATTCCGATATGGAATGTAAAAATACT
GGTGAATTATGGGAAGTCCGACACAGACCAGTAACTTCAGCATGTTATCTTTGACAAAATGAATGCTTTG
ACAGTAAAGAGAAGATTGCCTGTGCTGCTTTTTCTTTTTCACATTTCACTGAGTTCCATCTCGTCAAATA
CAATATTGGAGAATGATTTCCACTCTAGTTTTGTCCAGAGAAGACTAAAAGGCCACGAACGCAGAGAGAT
TCAAAAAGAGATCTTGACTATTTTAGGTTTGCAACACAGACCAAGGCCATATTTACCGGAGAAAAAGAAG
TCTGCACCATTATTCATGATGGATTTATACAATGCAGTAAATATTGAAGAGATGCATGCTGAAGATGTTT
CCTACAGCAATAAGCCGATCTCCCTAAATGAAGCTTTTTCACTGGCCACTGACCAAGAGAATGGCTTTCT
TGCACATGCCGACACAGTTATGAGTTTTGCTAATTTAGTTGACAATGACAACGAATTGCATAAAAACTCC
TATCGCCAAAAATTCAAGTTTGATCTAACTGATATCCCACTTGGAGATGAACTGACAGCCGCTGAATTTC
GAATTTATAAAGATTATGTACAAAATAACGAGACATACCAGGTCACCATCTACCAGGTGCTTAAGAAGCA
AGCCGACAAAGATCCTTATCTTTTCCAGGTAGACTCAAGAACCATCTGGGGCACAGAAAAGGGATGGCTG
ACGTTTGATATTACTGCAACTGGTAATCACTGGGTGATGAACCCACATTACAACCTTGGATTGCAGTTAT
CAGTAGAGAGTATGGATATGCAAAATGTTAATCCCAGGCTTGTGGGCCTTGTTGGAAAGAATGGTCCTCA
AGACAAACAGCCATTTATGGTGGCATTCTTTAAGACCTCAGATATCCATCTCCGCAGTGTTCGATCTACT
AGCAATAAGCACTGGAATCAGGAAAGAGCCAAGACCTACAAGGAGCAAGATAATTTACCTCCAGCAAATA
TTACTGATGGCATCATGCCCCCTGGAAAACGTCGTTTTTTAAAGCAAGCTTGCAAGAAACATGAACTGTT
TGTAAGTTTCCGCGATCTTGGTTGGCAAGACTGGATAATTGCACCTGAAGGATATGCTGCCTACTATTGT
GATGGAGAATGTGCTTTCCCACTTAACTCTTTCATGAATGCCACAAACCATGCCATTGTACAAACGTTGG
TACATTTCATTAACCCAGAGACTGTCCCTAAGCCATGCTGTGCACCAACTCAGCTCAATGGTATTTCTGT
TTTATACTTTGATGACAGTGCCAATGTTATATTAAAGAAATACAAAAATATGGTGGTTCAAGCCTGTGGT
TGCCATTGACAATAGCAGTTATTCTGTTTTTAACAGTCATTTTAATGGTATTGTCCTTATGTTTATTTTA
AAGTAGAGATACTTGACCATCACACTTAAAAAAATGCATTGTACACCTTAACGGATGAAAAGATTTTGTT
TTTGCATGATTTCGGAATTCCTCGAGCCTCTAGAACTATAGTGAGTCGTATTACGTAGATCCAGACATGA
TAAGATACATTGATGAGTTTGGACAAACCACAACTAGAATGCAGTGAAAAAAATGCTTTATTTGTGAAAT
TTGTGATGCTATTGCTTTATTTGTAACCATTATAAGCTGCAATAAACAAGTTAACAACAACAATTGCATT
CATTTTATGTTTCAGGTTCAGGGGGAGGTGTGGGAGGTTTTTTAATTCGCGGCCGCGGCGCCAATGCATT
GGGCCCGGTACCCAGCTTTTGTTCCCTTTAGTGAGGGTTAATTGCGCGCTTGGCGTAATCATGGTCATAG
CTGTTTCCTGTGTGAAATTGTTATCCGCTCACAATTCCACACAACATACGAGCCGGGAGCATAAAGTGTA
AAGCCTGGGGTGCCTAATGAGTGAGCTAACTCACATTAATTGCGTTGCGCTCACTGCCCGCTTTCCAGTC
GGGAAACCTGTCGTGCCAGCTGCATTAATGAATCGGCCAACGCGCGGGGAGAGGCGGTTTGCGTATTGGG
CGCTCTTCCGCTTCCTCGCTCACTGACTCGCTGCGCTCGGTCGTTCGGCTGCGGCGAGCGGTATCAGCTC
ACTCAAAGGCGGTAATACGGTTATCCACAGAATCAGGGGATAACGCAGGAAAGAACATGTGAGCAAAAGG
CCAGCAAAAGGCCAGGAACCGTAAAAAGGCCGCGTTGCTGGCGTTTTTCCATAGGCTCCGCCCCCCTGAC
GAGCATCACAAAAATCGACGCTCAAGTCAGAGGTGGCGAAACCCGACAGGACTATAAAGATACCAGGCGT
TTCCCCCTGGAAGCTCCCTCGTGCGCTCTCCTGTTCCGACCCTGCCGCTTACCGGATACCTGTCCGCCTT
TCTCCCTTCGGGAAGCGTGGCGCTTTCTCATAGCTCACGCTGTAGGTATCTCAGTTCGGTGTAGGTCGTT
CGCTCCAAGCTGGGCTGTGTGCACGAACCCCCCGTTCAGCCCGACCGCTGCGCCTTATCCGGTAACTATC
GTCTTGAGTCCAACCCGGTAAGACACGACTTATCGCCACTGGCAGCAGCCACTGGTAACAGGATTAGCAG
AGCGAGGTATGTAGGCGGTGCTACAGAGTTCTTGAAGTGGTGGCCTAACTACGGCTACACTAGAAGAACA
GTATTTGGTATCTGCGCTCTGCTGAAGCCAGTTACCTTCGGAAAAAGAGTTGGTAGCTCTTGATCCGGCA
AACAAACCACCGCTGGTAGCGGTGGTTTTTTTGTTTGCAAGCAGCAGATTACGCGCAGAAAAAAAGGATC
TCAAGAAGATCCTTTGATCTTTTCTACGGGGTCTGACGCTCAGTGGAACGAAAACTCACGTTAAGGGATT
TTGGTCATGAGATTATCAAAAAGGATCTTCACCTAGATCCTTTTAAATTAAAAATGAAGTTTTAAATCAA
TCTAAAGTATATATGAGTAAACTTGGTCTGACAGTTACCAATGCTTAATCAGTGAGGCACCTATCTCAGC
GATCTGTCTATTTCGTTCATCCATAGTTGCCTGACTCCCCGTCGTGTAGATAACTACGATACGGGAGGGC
TTACCATCTGGCCCCAGTGCTGCAATGATACCGCGAGACCCACGCTCACCGGCTCCAGATTTATCAGCAA
TAAACCAGCCAGCCGGAAGGGCCGAGCGCAGAAGTGGTCCTGCAACTTTATCCGCCTCCATCCAGTCTAT
TAATTGTTGCCGGGAAGCTAGAGTAAGTAGTTCGCCAGTTAATAGTTTGCGCAACGTTGTTGCCATTGCT
ACAGGCATCGTGGTGTCACGCTCGTCGTTTGGTATGGCTTCATTCAGCTCCGGTTCCCAACGATCAAGGC
GAGTTACATGATCCCCCATGTTGTGCAAAAAAGCGGTTAGCTCCTTCGGTCCTCCGATCGTTGTCAGAAG
TAAGTTGGCCGCAGTGTTATCACTCATGGTTATGGCAGCACTGCATAATTCTCTTACTGTCATGCCATCC
GTAAGATGCTTTTCTGTGACTGGTGAGTACTCAACCAAGTCATTCTGAGAATAGTGTATGCGGCGACCGA
GTTGCTCTTGCCCGGCGTCAATACGGGATAATACCGCGCCACATAGCAGAACTTTAAAAGTGCTCATCAT
TGGAAAACGTTCTTCGGGGCGAAAACTCTCAAGGATCTTACCGCTGTTGAGATCCAGTTCGATGTAACCC
ACTCGTGCACCCAACTGATCTTCAGCATCTTTTACTTTCACCAGCGTTTCTGGGTGAGCAAAAACAGGAA
GGCAAAATGCCGCAAAAAAGGGAATAAGGGCGACACGGAAATGTTGAATACTCATACTCTTCCTTTTTCA
ATATTATTGAAGCATTTATCAGGGTTATTGTCTCATGAGCGGATACATATTTGAATGTATTTAGAAAAAT
AAACAAATAGGGGTTCCGCGCACATTTCCCCGAAAAGTGCCACCTAAATTGTAAGCGTTAATATTTTGTT
AAAATTCGCGTTAAATTTTTGTTAAATCAGCTCATTTTTTAACCAATAGGCCGAAATCGGCAAAATCCCT
TATAAATCAAAAGAATAGACCGAGATAGGGT
[37 nt withheld, positions 4232-4268]
AAAGAACGTGGACTCCAACGTCAAAGG
[49 nt withheld, positions 4296-4344]
T
[91 nt withheld, positions 4346-4436]
G
[124 nt withheld, positions 4438-4561]
CCCATTCGCCATTCAGGCTGCGCAACTGTTGGGAAGGGCGATCGGTGCGGGCCTCTTCGCTATTACGCCA
GTCGACCGCCAATTCAATATGGCGTATATGGACTCATGCCAATTCAATATGGTGGATCTGGACCTGTGCC
AATTCAATATGGCGTATATGGACTCGTGCCAATTCAATATGGTGGATCTGGACCCCAGCCAATTCAATAT
GGCGGACTTGGCACCATGCCAATTCAATATGGCGGACCTGGCACTGTGCCAACTGGGGAGGGGTCTACTT
GGCACGGTGCCAAGTTTGAGGAGGGGTCTTGGCCCTGTGCCAAGTCCGCCATATTGAATTGGCATGGTGC
CAATAATGGCGGCCATATTGGCTATATGCCAGGATCAATATATAGGCAATATCCAATATGGCCCTATGCC
AATATGGCTATTGGCCAGGTTCAATACTATGTATTGGCCCTATGCCATATAGTATTCCATATATGGGTTT
TCCTATTGACGTAGATAGCCCCTCCCAATGGGCGGTCCCATATACCATATATGGGGCTTCCTAATACCGC
CCATAGCCACTCCCCCATTGACGTCAATGGTCTCTATATATGGTCTTTCCTATTGACGTCATATGGGCGG
TCCTATTGACGTATATGGCGCCTCCCCCATTGACGTCAATTACGGTAAATGGCCCGCCTGGCTCAATGCC
CATTGACGTCAATAGGACCACCCACCATTGACGTCAATGGGATGGCTCATTGCCCATTCATATCCGTTCT
CACGCCCCCTATTGACGTCAATGACGGTAAATGGCCCACTTGGCAGTACATCAATATCTATTAATAGTAA
CTTGGCAAGTACATTACTATTGGAAGTACGCCAGGGTACATTGGCAGTACTCCCATTGACGTCAATGGCG
GTAAATGGCCCGCGATGGCTGCCAAGTACATCCCCATTGACGTCAATGGGGAGGGGCAATGACGCAAATG
GGCGTTCCATTGACGTAAATGGGCGGTAGGCGTGCCTAATGGGAGGTCTATATAAGCAATGCTCGTTTAG
GGAAC
